>Addgene plasmid #58297 | pSEVAD1Z1A | depositor full sequence | sequence record 89808 | pSEVAD1Z1A sequence 3999 bps
TTAATTAAGTCCAAAAAAAAAGGCTCCAAAAGGAGCCTTTAATTGTATCGGTTTACCAATGTTTAATCAG
GCTCGCGCCAATTTCCGCAATCTGACGGTTACGTTCATCCATCGTCGCCTGGCTGCCGGTGGTATAAATC
ACCACAATACGGCTCGGTTTACCATCCGGGCCCAGCGCCGCAATAATGCCACGGCTGCCACGTTCGCCCG
CACCGCTTTTATCCGCAATAAACCAGCCAGCCGGCAGCGCGCTACGCAGCAGCGGACCCGCCACTTTATC
CGCTTCCATCCAATCAATCAGTTGCTGGCGGCTTGCCAGGGTCAGCAGCTCACCCGTCAGCAGTTTACGC
AGGGTGGTCGCCATTGCTGCCGGCATGGTGGTATCACGTTCATCGTTCGGAATCGCTTCGTTCAGTTCCG
GTTCCCAACGATCCAGACGGGTCACATGATCGCCCATGTTATGCAGAAACGCGGTCAGTTCTTTCGGACC
GCCAATGGTCGTCAGCAGCAGGTTCGCCGCGGTGTTATCGCTCATGGTAATCGCCGCGCTGCACAGTTCA
CGCACGGTCATGCCATCGGTCAGATGTTTTTCGGTCACCGGGCTATATTCCACCAGATCGTTCTGGCTAT
AATGAATACGACGGCCCAGTTGTTCCTGGCCCGCATCCACACGGCTCAGAACCGCACCGCACAGCAGCAC
TTTAAAGGTGCTCATCATCGGAAAACGTTCTTCCGGACGAAAAGATTCCAGAATTTTGCCGCTGTTCAGA
TCCAGTTCAATATAGCCCACGCGCGCACCCAGTTGATCTTCCGCATCTTTCACTTTCACCAGGGTTTCCG
GATGCGCAAACACCGGCAGGCAAAACGCCGCAAAAAACGGAATCAGCGCCACACGAAAATGCTGAATGCT
CATACTCTTCCTTTTTCAATATTATTGAAGCATTTATCAGGGTTATTGTCTCATGAGCGGATACATATTT
GAATGTATTTAGAAAAATAAACAAATAGGGGAATTAAAAAAAAGCCCGCTCATTAGGCGGGCTACTACCT
AGGCCGCGGCCGCGCGAATTCGAGCTCGGTACCCGGGGATCCTCTAGAGTCGACCTGCAGGCATGCAAGC
TTGCGGCCGCGTCGTGACTGGGAAAACCCTGGCGACTAGTCTTGGACTCCTGTTGATAGATCCAGTAATG
ACCTCAGAACTCCATCTGGATTTGTTCAGAACGCTCGGTTGCCGCCGGGCGTTTTTTATTGGTGAGAATC
CAGGGGTCCCCAATAATTACGATTTAAATCACAGCAAACACCACGTCGGCCCTATCAGCTGCGTGCTTTC
TATGAGTCGTTGCTGCATAACTTGACAATTAACATCCGGCTCGTAGGGTTTGTGGAGGGCCCAAGTTCAC
TTAAAAAGGAGATCAACAATGAAAGCAATTTTCGTACTGAAACATCTTAATCATGCTGGGGAGGGTTTCT
AATGTTCACGGGAAGTATTGTCGCGATTGTTACTCCGATGGATGAAAAAGGTAATGTCTGTCGGGCTAGC
TTGAAAAAACTGATTGATTATCATGTCGCCAGCGGTACTTCGGCGATCGTTTCTGTTGGCACCACTGGCG
AGTCCGCTACCTTAAATCATGACGAACATGCTGATGTGGTGATGATGACGCTGGATCTGGCTGATGGGCG
CATTCCGGTAATTGCCGGGACCGGCGCTAACGCTACTGCGGAAGCCATTAGCCTGACGCAGCGCTTCAAT
GACAGTGGTATCGTCGGCTGCCTGACGGTAACCCCTTACTACAATCGTCCGTCGCAAGAAGGTTTGTATC
AGCATTTCAAAGCCATCGCTGAGCATACTGACCTGCCGCAAATTCTGTATAATGTGCCGTCCCGTACTGG
CTGCGATCTGCTCCCGGAAACGGTGGGCCGTCTGGCGAAAGTAAAAAATATTATCGGAATCAAAGAGGCA
ACAGGGAACTTAACGCGTGTAAACCAGATCAAAGAGCTGGTTTCAGATGATTTTGTTCTGCTGAGCGGCG
ATGATGCGAGCGCGCTGGACTTCATGCAATTGGGCGGTCATGGGGTTATTTCCGTTACGGCTAACGTCGC
AGCGCGTGATATGGCCCAGATGTGCAAACTGGCAGCAGAAGGGCATTTTGCCGAGGCACGCGTTATTAAT
CAGCGTCTGATGCCATTACACAACAAACTATTTGTCGAACCCAATCCAATCCCGGTGAAATGGGCATGTA
AGGAACTGGGTCTTGTGGCGACCGATACGCTGCGCCTGCCAATGACACCAATCACCGACAGTGGCCGTGA
GACGGTCAGAGCGGCGCTTAAACATGCCGGTTTGCTGTAAGACTTTTGTCAGGTTCCTACTGTGACGACT
ACCACCGATAGACTGGAGTGTTGCTGCGAAAAAACCCCGCCGAAGCGGGGTTTTTTGCGAGAAGTCACCA
CGATTGTGCTTTACACGGAGTAGTCGGCAGTTCCTTAAATACCTGGAAGTTTAGGTGTTTTGGGTATTGG
TGGTGTAGGTGGCTGCAAACTTTCCAATTTTTGTTGAATTGCTTTAAATTCAGGTGTCTCTTGGTGTTTA
TTTAGAACCATTTTTTGCTCTATTCGTTCTAAAGTCGGTTGAATTTCTTTCCCTGATACTTTACGATTCA
ATTCTTTTTCTAAGGTTTCTTTTGGACTAATAGAAGGTGTTTCCAAACTTGAATAGAGTTTTACTCCTTC
TCTGTTATATAGCCTTATATCGCTAAATAAGCCCGTTTTATGAAGGGTTTCTAAATTGGTCGGTAAGTTT
TTGACAACAATATCATGCGCTTGTTTTGGTGTTGCCCTGGCTGTCATTGGATCATCTGCATACATGGTTT
CATATCGTTCAATTGTTCCTAAATATGAGTTGATTTTAGGTACTGCCATGACATACATTTTTGTTTCATA
ACCTTTGGCTTGAAGCATTGTTGCGGTTTGAATAGGAACGTCTGTTGTTCGTCCTGTACCTTCGATCACC
AAATTATACCCTTGATCGCTCAAACGGCTTATGATCGCTTCTGTCATGCGATTAGAATAAGGGGTAACGT
GTTTTACTACGTCTTTTTCATAAAGTTTCACAAGTTCATCAAAATTAGGGTGCTGTTGTTTAAAGGTATC
ATTATCAATGACAATAACATTCCCTTGTGTTTCTTCAAAAATTGCTGATCGCAAACTGGTTTTCCCTGAC
CCTGGTTGCCCACCAAGTAAAAAAGCGGTTGGCGATTCAACCGCTTTTTTTCCTTGAATCAATTCTTCTA
AATTATCATTTAAGCGATTCTCAAATTGTTTGTCAGTAAAATTGACTATATTTGCCATCTAGTATTGCCC
GAGTATCTCTAGTAACATTTATTGTACAACACGAGCCCATTTTTGTCAAATAAATTTTAAATTATATCAA
CGTTAATAAGACGTTGTCAATAAAATTATTTTGACAAAATTGGCCGGCCGGCGCGCCGATCTGAAGATCA
GCAGTTCAACCTGTTGATAGTACGTACTAAGCTCTCATGTTTCACGTACTAAGCTCTCATGTTTAACGTA
CTAAGCTCTCATGTTTAACGAACTAAACCCTCATGGCTAACGTACTAAGCTCTCATGGCTAACGTACTAA
GCTCTCATGTTTCACGTACTAAGCTCTCATGTTTGAACAATAAAATTAATATAAATCAGCAACTTAAATA
GCCTCTAAGGTTTTAAGTTTTATAAGAAAAAAAAGAATATATAAGGCTTTTAAAGCCTTTAAGGTTTAAC
GGTTGTGGACAACAAGCCAGGGATGTAACGCACTGAGAAGCCCTTAGAGCCTCTCAAAGCAATTTTGAGT
GACACAGGAACACTTAACGGCTGACATGGGGCGCGCCCAGCTGTCTAGGGCGGCGGATTTGTCCTACTCA
GGAGAGCGTTCACCGACAAACAACAGATAAAACGAAAGGCCCAGTCTTTCGACTGAGCCTTTCGTTTTAT
TTGATGCCT
Features (pLannotate 1.2.2; 11 found; start..end, strand, type, name):
     10..49      -  terminator     fd terminator: central terminator from bacteriophage fd (Otsuka and Kunisawa, 1982)
     56..913     -  CDS            bla: BLAT_ECOLX - Experimental evidence at protein level: Swiss-Prot protein existence level 1. TEM-type are the most prevalent beta-lactamases in enterobacteria; they hydrolyze the beta-lactam bond in susceptible beta-lactam antibiotics, thus conferring resistance to penicillins and cephalosporins. TEM-3 and TEM-4 are capable of hydrolyzing cefotaxime and ceftazidime. TEM-5 is capable of hydrolyzing ceftazidime. TEM-6 is capable of hydrolyzing ceftazidime and aztreonam. TEM-8/CAZ-2, TEM- 16/CAZ-7 and TEM-24/CAZ-6 are markedly active against ceftazidime. IRT- 4 shows resistance to beta-lactamase in
    914..1005    -  promoter       AmpR promoter: bla
   1066..1122    +  misc_feature   MCS: pUC18/19 multiple cloning site
   1130..1154    +  CDS            lacZα (fragment): LacZα fragment of β-galactosidase; lacZ fragment
   1165..1259    +  terminator     lambda t0 terminator: transcription terminator from phage lambda
   1352..1375    +  promoter       trc promoter (fragment): strong E. coli promoter; hybrid between the trp and lac UV5 promoters
   1472..2347    +  CDS            dapA: DAPA_ECOLI - Experimental evidence at protein level: Swiss-Prot protein existence level 1. Catalyzes the condensation of (S)-aspartate-beta-semialdehyde [(S)-ASA] and pyruvate to 4-hydroxy-tetrahydrodipicolinate (HTPA). From Escherichia coli (strain K12).
   2488..3348    -  CDS            ZTOX_STRPY: Experimental evidence at protein level: Swiss-Prot protein existence level 1. Toxic component of a type II toxin-antitoxin (TA) system. Phosphorylates UDP-N-acetyl-D-glucosamine (UNAG) on the 3'-hydroxyl group of the N-acetyl-D-glucosamine moiety, yielding UNAG-3P. UNAG-3P inhibits MurA, the first committed step in cell wall synthesis, which is then blocked. Phosphorylation is inhibited by cognate epsilon antitoxin. Part of a postsegregational killing (PSK) system involved in the killing of plasmid-free cells. The zeta toxin induces programmed cell death. From Streptococcus pyogenes.
   3488..3876    +  rep_origin     R6K γ ori: γ replication origin from E. coli plasmid R6K; requires the R6K initiator protein pi for replication
   3907..3993    -  terminator     rrnB T1 terminator: Escherichia coli rrnB; transcription terminator T1 from the E. coli rrnB gene
