[The description below was written by a language model from this plasmid's Addgene catalogue record and pLannotate feature annotations shown in this document.]
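Description:
pSEVAD1Z1A is a 3,999 bp empty-backbone bacterial plasmid built in the modular SEVA format as part of the GeneGuard system, a synthetic-biology design intended to make a plasmid and its host mutually dependent and so limit unintended spread of the DNA. The vector cassette combines three biosafety modules. The first is a conditional origin of replication, the R6K γ ori, which fires only when the R6K initiator protein pi is supplied in trans. The second is dapA, encoding the E. coli enzyme that catalyses the first committed step toward diaminopimelate and lysine; it complements a dapA-deleted host, providing auxotrophy-based plasmid maintenance. A fragment resembling the trc promoter lies upstream of dapA, although the record does not explicitly state which promoter drives it. The third is the Zeta toxin from Streptococcus pyogenes, a type II toxin that blocks cell wall synthesis by phosphorylating UDP-N-acetylglucosamine unless neutralised by its cognate Epsilon antitoxin.

Because the replication initiator, the dapA deletion and the antitoxin must all be present in the host, the plasmid can only be propagated in a strain carrying an integrated GeneGuard genomic cassette, such as the listed MC1061 DIAL ΔdapA derivative expressing Epsilon. A naive recipient could not replicate the plasmid and would be exposed to the toxin. The cargo position carries a TEM β-lactamase gene with its own promoter, conferring ampicillin resistance, next to a pUC18/19-type multiple cloning site with a residual lacZα fragment. The fd, lambda t0 and rrnB T1 terminators insulate the modules from one another. Copy number is not recorded. The construct serves as a starting backbone for cloning cargo into a biocontained plasmid.
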