Addgene plasmid #58297: pSEVAD1Z1A
Purpose: (Empty Backbone) GeneGuard vector cassette: dapA, R6K COR, Zeta toxin; with ampR as cargo.
Depositing lab: Tom Ellis. Depositing organization: Imperial College London. Publication: GeneGuard: a Modular Plasmid System Designed for Biosafety. Wright O, Delmans M, Stan GB, Ellis T. ACS Synth Biol. 2014 May 13. 10.1021/sb500234s PubMed 24847673.
Backbone
  Vector backbone: SEVA
  Vector type: Bacterial Expression, Synthetic Biology
Growth in bacteria
  Bacterial resistance: Ampicillin, 100 μg/mL
  Growth temperature: 37°C
  Growth strain: E. coli MC1061 DIAL EI ΔdapA-Eps
  Growth instructions: For plasmid propagation, a host with an integrated GeneGuard genomic cassette is required.
  Copy number: Unknown
Resource information
  A portion of this plasmid was derived from a plasmid made by: DIAL strains. Part source: Prof J. Christopher Anderson (Dept of Bioengineering, University of California, Berkeley);COR parts. Part source: Prof Vićtor de Lorenzo (Systems Biology Program, Centro Nacional de Biotecnologiá, Madrid); Zeta/Epsilon. Toxin-Antitoxin parts. Part source: Dr. Urszula Zielenkiewicz (Dept of Microbial Biochemistry, Institute of Biochemistry and Biophysics of the Polish Academy of Sciences).
Terms and licenses: Academic/Nonprofit Terms; Industry Terms: Not Available to Industry
Depositor comments: Please note that this plasmid may require a unique bacterial strain, so make sure to confirm that you can also obtain the appropriate growth strain. Please contact us or contact our distributors if you have any questions.
How to cite: pSEVAD1Z1A was a gift from Tom Ellis (Addgene plasmid # 58297 ; http://n2t.net/addgene:58297 ; RRID:Addgene_58297)
