>Addgene plasmid #58297 | pSEVAD1Z1A | addgene partial sequence | sequence record 95127 | PTrcPro-F 5'-acaattaatcatccggctcg-3'
TGGGGAGGGTTTCTAATGTTCACGGGAAGTATTGTCGCGATTGTTACTCCGATGGATGAAAAAGGTAATG
TCTGTCGGGCTAGCTTGAAAAAACTGATTGATTATCATGTCGCCAGCGGTACTTCGGCGATCGTTTCTGT
TGGCACCACTGGCGAGTCCGCTACCTTAAATCATGACGAACATGCTGATGTGGTGATGATGACGCTGGAT
CTGGCTGATGGGCGCATTCCGGTAATTGCCGGGACCGGCGCTAACGCTACTGCGGAAGCCATTAGCCTGA
CGCAGCGCTTCAATGACAGTGGTATCGTCGGCTGCCTGACGGTAACCCCTTACTACAATCGTCCGTCGCA
AGAAGGTTTGTATCAACATTTCAAAGCCATCGCTGAGCATACTGACCTGCCGCAAATTCTGTATAATGTG
CCGTCCCGTACTGGCTGCGATCTGCTCCCGGAAACGGTGGGCCGTCTGGCGAAAGTAAAAAATATTATCG
GAATCAAAGAGGCAACAGGGAACTT
