>Addgene plasmid #58297 | pSEVAD1Z1A | addgene partial sequence | sequence record 95128 | T0term-R 5'-GCGGCAACCGAGCGTTC-3'
TACTGGATCTATCAACAGGAGTCCAAGACTAGTCGCCAGGGTTTTCCCAGTCACGACGCGGCCGCAAGCT
TGCATGCCTGCAGGTCGACTCTAGAGGATCCCCGGGTACCGAGCTCGAATTCGCGCGGCCGCGGCCTAGG
TAGTAGCCCGCCTAATGAGCGGGCTTTTTTTTAATTCCCCTATTTGTTTATTTTTCTAAATACATTCAAA
TATGTATCCGCTCATGAGACAATAACCCTGATAAATGCTTCAATAATATTGAAAAAGGAAGAGTATGAGC
ATTCAGCATTTTCGTGTGGCGCTGATTCCGTTTTTTGCGGCGTTTTGCCTGCCGGTGTTTGCGCATCCGG
AAACCCTGGTGAAAGTGAAAGATGCGGAAGATCAACTGGGTGCGCGCGTGGGCTATATTGAACTGGATCT
GAACAGCGGCAAAATTCTGGAATCTTTTCGTCCGGAAGAACGTTTTCCGATGATGAGCACCTTTAAAGTG
CTGCTGTGCGGTGCGGTTCTGAGCCGTGTGGATGCGGGCCAGGAACAACTGGGCCGTCGTATTCATTATA
GCCAGAACGATCTGGTGGAATATAGCCCGGTGACCGAAAAACATCTGACCGATGGCATGACCGTGCGTGA
ACTGTGCAGCGCGGCGATTACCATGAGCGATAACACCGCGGCGAACCTGCTGCTGACGACCATTGGCGGT
CCGAAAGAACTGACCGCGTTTCTGCATAACATGGGCGATCATGTGACCCGTCTGGATCGTTGGGAACCGG
AACTGAA
