>Addgene plasmid #58297 | pSEVAD1Z1A | addgene partial sequence | sequence record 95130 | pUni-fwd 5'-CTATCAACAGGTTGAACTG-3'
TTTGACAAAAATGGGCTCGTGTTGTACAATAAATGTTACTAGAGATACTCGGGCAATACTAGATGGCAAA
TATAGTCAATTTTACTGACAAACAATTTGAGAATCGCTTAAATGATAATTTAGAAGAATTGATTCAAGGA
AAAAAAGCGGTTGAATCGCCAACCGCTTTTTTACTTGGTGGGCAACCAGGGTCAGGGAAAACCAGTTTGC
GATCAGCAATTTTTGAAGAAACACAAGGGAATGTTATTGTCATTGATAATGATACCTTTAAACAACAGCA
CCCTAATTTTGATGAACTTGTGAAACTTTATGAAAAAGACGTAGTAAAACACGTTACCCCTTATTCTAAT
CGCATGACAGAAGCGATCATAAGCCGTTTGAG
