>Addgene plasmid #58297 | pSEVAD1Z1A | addgene partial sequence | sequence record 95131 | R6K-3' 5'-aacaagccagggatgtaacg-3'
GGCTGACATGGGGCGCGCCCAGCTGTCTAGGGCGGCGGATTTGTCCTACTCAGGAGAGCGTTCACCGACA
AACAACAGATAAAACGAAAGGCCCAGTCTTTCGACTGAGCCTTTCGTTTTATTTGATGCCTTTAATTAAG
TCCAAAAAAAAAGGCTCCAAAAGGAGCCTTTAATTGTATCGGTTTACCAATGTTTAATCAGGCTCGCGCC
AATTTCCGCAATCTGACGGTTACGTTCATCCATCGTCGCCTGGCTGCCGGTGGTATAAATCACCACAATA
CGGCTCGGTTTACCATCCGGGCCCAGCGCCGCAATAATGCCACGGCTGCCACGTTCGCCCGCACCGCTTT
TATCCGCAATAAACCAGCCAGCCGGCAGCGCGCTACGCAGCAGCGGACCCGCCACTTTATCCGCTTCCAT
CCAATCAATCAGTTGCTGGCGGCTTGCCAGGGTCAGCAGCTCACCCGTCAGCAGTTTACGCAGGGTGGTC
GCCATTGCTGCCGGCATGGTGGTATCACGTTCATCGTTCGGAATCGCTTCGTTCAGTTCCGGTTCCCAAC
GATCCAGACGGGTCACATGATCGCCCATGTTATGCAGAAACGC
